>Addgene plasmid #139777 | pAC8_MF-PH-6His-Cter (VE5630) | addgene full sequence | sequence record 324174 | Addgene NGS Result
GCAGCAAGAGAAACATTTGTATGAAAGAATGCGTAGAAGGAAAGAAAAATGTCGTCGACATGCTGAACAA
CAAGATTAATATGCCTCCGTGTATAAAAAAAATATTGAACGATTTGAAAGAAAACAATGTACCGCGCGGC
GGTATGTACAGGAAGAGGTTTATACTAAACTGTTACATTGCAAACGTGGTTTCGTGTGCCAAGTGTGAAA
ACCGATGTTTAATCAAGGCTCTGACGCATTTCTACAACCACGACTCCAAGTGTGTGGGTGAAGTCATGCA
TCTTTTAATCAAATCCCAAGATGTGTATAAACCACCAAACTGCCAAAAAATGAAAACTGTCGACAAGCTC
TGTCCGTTTGCTGGCAACTGCAAGGGTCTCAATCCTATTTGTAATTATTGAATAATAAAACAATTATAAA
TGTCAAATTTGTTTTTTATTAACGATACAAACCAAACGCAACAAGAACATTTGTAGTATTATCTATAATT
GAAAACGCGTAGTTATAATCGCTGAGGTAATATTTAAAATCATTTTCAAATGATTCACAGTTAATTTGCG
ACAATATAATTTTATTTTCACATAAACTAGACGCCTTGTCGTCTTCTTCTTCGTATTCCTTCTCTTTTTC
ATTTTTCTCCTCATAAAAATTAACATAGTTATTATCGTATCCATATATGTATCTATCGTATAGAGTAAAT
TTTTTGTTGTCATAAATATATATGTCTTTTTTAATGGGGTGTATAGTACCGCTGCGCATAGTTTTTCTGT
AATTTACAACAGTGCTATTTTCTGGTAGTTCTTCGGAGTGTGTTGCTTTAATTATTAAATTTATATAATC
AATGAATTTGGGATCGTCGGTTTTGTACAATATGTTGCCGGCATAGTACGCAGCTTCTTCTAGTTCAATT
ACACCATTTTTTAGCAGCACCGGATTAACATAACTTTCCAAAATGTTGTACGAACCGTTAAACAAAAACA
GTTCACCTCCCTTTTCTATACTATTGTCTGCGAGCAGTTGTTTGTTGTTAAAAATAACAGCCATTGTAAT
GAGACGCACAAACTAATATCACAAACTGGAAATGTCTATCAATATATAGTTGCTGATATCATAACTTCGT
ATAGCATACATTATACGAAGTTATCTGGTTTAAACGTACCCGTAGTGGCTATGGCAGGGCTTGCCGCCCC
GACGTTGGCTGCGAGCCCTGGGCCTTCACCCGAACTTGGGGGTTGGGGTGGGGAAAAGGAAGAAACGCGG
GCGTATTGGTCCCAATGGGGTCTCGGTGGGGTATCGACAGAGTGCCAGCCCTGGGACCGAACCCCGCGTT
TATGAACAAACGACCCAACACCCGTGCGTTTTATTCTGTCTTTTTATTGCCGTCATAGCGCGGGTTCCTT
CCGGTATTGTCTCCTTCCGTGTTTCAGTTAGCCTCCCCCATCTCCCGGTACCGCATGCTATGCATCAGCT
GCTAGCACCATGGCTCGAGATCCCGGGTGATCAAGTCTTCGTCGAGTGATTGTAAATAAAATGTAATTTA
CAGTATAGTATTTTAATTAATATACAAATGATTTGATAATAATTCTTATTTAACTATAATATATTGTGTT
GGGTTGAATTAAAGGTCCGTATACTAGTATCGATTCGCGACCTACTCCGGAATATTAATAGATCATGGAG
ATAATTAAAATGATAACCATCTCGCAAATAAATAAGTATTTTACTGTTTTCGTAACAGTTTTGTAATAAA
AAAACCTATAAATATTCCGGATTATTCATACCGTCCCACCATCGGGCGCGGATCCCGGTCCGAAGCGCGC
GGAATTCAAAGGCCTACGTCGACGAGCTCACTAGTCGCGGCCGCTTTCGAATCTAGACACCATCACCATC
ACCATTAACTGCAGTCTCGACAAGCTTGTCGAGAAGTACTAGAGGATCATAATCAGCCATACCACATTTG
TAGAGGTTTTACTTGCTTTAAAAAACCTCCCACACCTCCCCCTGAACCTGAAACATAAAATGAATGCAAT
TGTTGTTGTTAACTTGTTTATTGCAGCTTATAATGGTTACAAATAAAGCAATAGCATCACAAATTTCACA
AATAAAGCATTTTTTTCACTGCATTCTAGTTGTGGTTTGTCCAAACTCATCAATGTATCTTATCATGTCT
GGATCTGATCACTGCTTGAGCCTAGAAGATCCGGCTGCTAACAAAGCCCGAAAGGAAGCTGAGTTGGCTG
CTGCCACCGCTGAGCAATAACTATCATAACCCCTAGGCGATTAATTGATCCGGGTTATTAGTACATTTAT
TAAGCGCTAGATTCTGTGCGTTGTTGATTTACAGACAATTGTTGTACGTATTTTAATAATTCATTAAATT
TATAATCTTTAGGGTGGTATGTTAGAGCGAAAATCAAATGATTTTCAGCGTCTTTATATCTGAATTTAAA
TATTAAATCCTCAATAGATTTGTAAAATAGGTTTCGATTAGTTTCAAACAAGGGTTGTTTTTCCGAACCG
ATGGCTGGACTATCTAATGGATTTTCGCTCAACGCCACAAAACTTGCCAAATCTTGTAGCAGCAATCTAG
CTTTGTCGATATTCGTTTGTGTTTTGTTTTGTAATAAAGGTTCGACGTCGTTCAAAATATTATGCGCTTT
TGTATTTCTTTCATCACTGTCGTTAGTGTACAATTGACTCGACGTAAACACGTTAAATAAAGCTTGGACA
TATTTAACATCGGGCGTGTTAGCTTTATTAGGCCGATTATCGTCGTCGTCCCAACCCTCGTCGTTAGAAG
TTGCTTCCGAAGACGATTTTGCCATAGCCACACGACGCCTATTAATTGTGTCGGCTAACACGTCCGCGAT
CAAATTTGTAGTTGAGCTTTTTGGAATTATTTCTGATTGCGGGCGTTTTTGGGCGGGTTTCAATCTAACT
GTGCCCGATTTTAATTCAGACAACACGTTAGAAAGCGATGGTGCAGGCGGTGGTAACATTTCAGACGGCA
AATCTACTAATGGCGGCGGTGGTGGAGCTGATGATAAATCTACCATCGGTGGAGGCGCAGGCGGGGCTGG
CGGCGGAGGCGGAGGCGGAGGTGGTGGCGGTGATGCAGACGGCGGTTTAGGCTCAAATGTCTCTTTAGGC
AACACAGTCGGCACCTCAACTATTGTACTGGTTTCGGGCGCCGTTTTTGGTTTGACCGGTCTGAGACGAG
TGCGATTTTTTTCGTTTCTAATAGCTTCCAACAATTGTTGTCTGTCGTCTAAAGGTGCAGCGGGTTGAGG
TTCCGTCGGCATTGGTGGAGCGGGCGGCAATTCAGACATCGATGGTGGTGGTGGTGGTGGAGGCGCTGGA
ATGTTAGGCACGGGAGAAGGTGGTGGCGGCGGTGCCGCCGGTATAATTTGTTCTGGTTTAGTTTGTTCGC
GCACGATTGTGGGCACCGGCGCAGGCGCCGCTGGCTGCACAACGGAAGGTCGTCTGCTTCGAGGCAGCGC
TTGGGGTGGTGGCAATTCAATATTATAATTGGAATACAAATCGTAAAAATCTGCTATAAGCATTGTAATT
TCGCTATCGTTTACCGTGCCGATATTTAACAACCGCTCAATGTAAGCAATTGTATTGTAAAGAGATTGTC
TCAAGCTCGGATCGATCCCGCACGCCGATAACAAGCCTTTTCATTTTTACTACAGCATTGTAGTGGCGAG
ACACTTCGCTGTCGTCGCCTGATGCGGTATTTTCTCCTTACGCATCTGTGCGGTATTTCACACCGCATA
[142 nt withheld, positions 3780-3921]
C
[141 nt withheld, positions 3923-4063]
CCTTTGACGTTGGAGTCCACGTTCTTT
[37 nt withheld, positions 4091-4127]
ACCCTATCTCGGGCTATTCTTTTGATTTATAAGGGATTTTGCCGATTTCGGCCTATTGGTTAAAAAATGA
GCTGATTTAACAAAAATTTAACGCGAATTTTAACAAAATATTAACGTTTACAATTTTATGGTGCACTCTC
AGTACAATCTGCTCTGATGCCGCATAGTTAAGCCAGCCCCGACACCCGCCAACACCCGCTGACGCGCCCT
GACGGGCTTGTCTGCTCCCGGCATCCGCTTACAGACAAGCTGTGACCGTCTCCGGGAGCTGCATGTGTCA
GAGGTTTTCACCGTCATCACCGAAACGCGCGAGACGAAAGGGCCTCGTGATACGCCTATTTTTATAGGTT
AATGTCATGATAATAATGGTTTCTTAGACGTCAGGTGGCACTTTTCGGGGAAATGTGCGCGGAACCCCTA
TTTGTTTATTTTTCTAAATACATTCAAATATGTATCCGCTCATGAGACAATAACCCTGATAAATGCTTCA
ATAATATTGAAAAAGGAAGAGTATGAGTATTCAACATTTCCGTGTCGCCCTTATTCCCTTTTTTGCGGCA
TTTTGCCTTCCTGTTTTTGCTCACCCAGAAACGCTGGTGAAAGTAAAAGATGCTGAAGATCAGTTGGGTG
CACGAGTGGGTTACATCGAACTGGATCTCAACAGCGGTAAGATCCTTGAGAGTTTTCGCCCCGAAGAACG
TTTTCCAATGATGAGCACTTTTAAAGTTCTGCTATGTGGCGCGGTATTATCCCGTATTGACGCCGGGCAA
GAGCAACTCGGTCGCCGCATACACTATTCTCAGAATGACTTGGTTGAGTACTCACCAGTCACAGAAAAGC
ATCTTACGGATGGCATGACAGTAAGAGAATTATGCAGTGCTGCCATAACCATGAGTGATAACACTGCGGC
CAACTTACTTCTGACAACGATCGGAGGACCGAAGGAGCTAACCGCTTTTTTGCACAACATGGGGGATCAT
GTAACTCGCCTTGATCGTTGGGAACCGGAGCTGAATGAAGCCATACCAAACGACGAGCGTGACACCACGA
TGCCTGTAGCAATGGCAACAACGTTGCGCAAACTATTAACTGGCGAACTACTTACTCTAGCTTCCCGGCA
ACAATTAATAGACTGGATGGAGGCGGATAAAGTTGCAGGACCACTTCTGCGCTCGGCCCTTCCGGCTGGC
TGGTTTATTGCTGATAAATCTGGAGCCGGTGAGCGTGGGTCTCGCGGTATCATTGCAGCACTGGGGCCAG
ATGGTAAGCCCTCCCGTATCGTAGTTATCTACACGACGGGGAGTCAGGCAACTATGGATGAACGAAATAG
ACAGATCGCTGAGATAGGTGCCTCACTGATTAAGCATTGGTAACTGTCAGACCAAGTTTACTCATATATA
CTTTAGATTGATTTAAAACTTCATTTTTAATTTAAAAGGATCTAGGTGAAGATCCTTTTTGATAATCTCA
TGACCAAAATCCCTTAACGTGAGTTTTCGTTCCACTGAGCGTCAGACCCCGTAGAAAAGATCAAAGGATC
TTCTTGAGATCCTTTTTTTCTGCGCGTAATCTGCTGCTTGCAAACAAAAAAACCACCGCTACCAGCGGTG
GTTTGTTTGCCGGATCAAGAGCTACCAACTCTTTTTCCGAAGGTAACTGGCTTCAGCAGAGCGCAGATAC
CAAATACTGTTCTTCTAGTGTAGCCGTAGTTAGGCCACCACTTCAAGAACTCTGTAGCACCGCCTACATA
CCTCGCTCTGCTAATCCTGTTACCAGTGGCTGCTGCCAGTGGCGATAAGTCGTGTCTTACCGGGTTGGAC
TCAAGACGATAGTTACCGGATAAGGCGCAGCGGTCGGGCTGAACGGGGGGTTCGTGCACACAGCCCAGCT
TGGAGCGAACGACCTACACCGAACTGAGATACCTACAGCGTGAGCTATGAGAAAGCGCCACGCTTCCCGA
AGGGAGAAAGGCGGACAGGTATCCGGTAAGCGGCAGGGTCGGAACAGGAGAGCGCACGAGGGAGCTTCCA
GGGGGAAACGCCTGGTATCTTTATAGTCCTGTCGGGTTTCGCCACCTCTGACTTGAGCGTCGATTTTTGT
GATGCTCGTCAGGGGGGCGGAGCCTATGGAAAAACGCCAGCAACGCGGCCTTTTTACGGTTCCTGGCCTT
TTGCTGGCCTTTTGCTCACATGTTCTTTCCTGCGTTATCCCCTGATTCTGTGGATAACCGTATTACCGCC
TTTGAGTGAGCTGATACCGCTCGCCGCAGCCGAACGACCGAGCGCAGCGAGTCAGTGAGCGAGGAAGCGG
AAGAGCGCCCAATACGCAAACCGCCTCTCCCCGCGCGTTGGCCGATTCATTAATGCAGAACGGCTCCGCC
CACTATTAATGAAATTAAAAATTCCAATTTTAAAAAAC
Features (pLannotate 1.2.2; 20 found; start..end, strand, type, name):
    277..401     +  CDS            lef2: baculovirus late expression factor 2
    439..1044    +  CDS            ORF603: baculovirus ORF603 protein
   1111..1144    +  protein_bind   loxP: Cre-mediated recombination occurs in the 8-bp core sequence (GCATACAT). Cre recombinase
   1334..1382    -  polyA_signal   HSV TK poly(A) signal: herpes simplex virus thymidine kinase polyadenylation signal (Cole and Stacy, 1985)
   1518..1627    -  promoter       p10 promoter: baculovirus promoter for expression in insect cells
   1672..1763    +  promoter       polyhedrin promoter: polh from Autographa californica; promoter for the baculovirus polyhedrin gene
   1878..1895    +  CDS            6xHis: 6xHis affinity tag
   1935..2018    +  CDS            large T antigen (fragment): large T antigen from SV40 (simian virus 40)
   2041..2175    +  polyA_signal   SV40 poly(A) signal: SV40 polyadenylation signal
   2204..2253    +  CDS            SET1 (fragment): solubility-enhancement tag derived from T7 phage gene 10B
   2294..3651    +  misc_recomb    baculovirus recombination region (ORF1629): contains part of ORF1629
   3649..3726    -  CDS            P61 (fragment): P78_NPVAC - Experimental evidence at protein level: Swiss-Prot protein existence level 1. Plays a role in the transport of the nucleocapsids from the cytoplasm toward the host nucleus together with the host actin- polymerizing Arp2/3 complex. From Autographa californica nuclear polyhedrosis virus (AcMNPV).
   3728..3779    -  misc_feature   bom (fragment): basis of mobility region from pBR322
   3798..4178    +  rep_origin     M13 ori (sequence partly withheld): M13 bacteriophage origin of replication; arrow indicates direction of (+) strand synthesis
   4254..4303    -  misc_feature   bom (fragment): basis of mobility region from pBR322
   4405..4440    -  CDS            rop (fragment): Rop protein, which maintains plasmids at low copy number; rop
   4535..4639    +  promoter       AmpR promoter: bla
   4640..5500    +  CDS            AmpR: β-lactamase; bla; confers resistance to ampicillin, carbenicillin, and related antibiotics
   5671..6259    +  rep_origin     ori: high-copy-number ColE1/pMB1/pBR322/pUC origin of replication
   6442..6495    +  CDS            lacI (fragment): lac repressor; lacI; The lac repressor binds to the lac operator to inhibit transcription in E. coli. This inhibition can be relieved by adding lactose or isopropyl-β-D-thiogalactopyranoside (IPTG).
