[The description below was written by a language model from this plasmid's Addgene catalogue record and pLannotate feature annotations shown in this document.]
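Description:
pAC8_MF-PH-6His-Cter (VE5630) is a baculovirus transfer vector derived from pBacPAK8, used to build recombinant baculoviruses for multigene protein expression in insect cells. It is maintained in E. coli as a high-copy plasmid through a ColE1/pUC-type origin with ampicillin resistance (AmpR, β-lactamase), and it also carries an M13 phage origin. The expression region is flanked by baculoviral sequences, lef2/ORF603 on one side and the ORF1629 recombination region on the other. These flanks act as homology arms, so the cassette is transferred into the viral genome by homologous recombination rather than by transposition.

The payload is an empty MultiBac-style dual expression cassette. Two divergent late baculovirus promoters, p10 and polyhedrin (PH), are each followed by a multiple cloning site and a terminator: the HSV TK poly(A) signal for p10 and the SV40 poly(A) signal for PH. A 6xHis coding sequence lies downstream of the PH cloning site, so an open reading frame inserted there in frame (BamHI/XbaI) is produced with a C-terminal His tag for affinity purification. A second, untagged gene can be placed under p10 (XhoI/NheI). Cloning can be done by restriction/ligation or by homology-based methods.

A multiplication module of NruI, SpeI and BstZ17I sites allows further cassettes to be added. A loxP site permits Cre-mediated fusion with donor plasmids that carry additional genes, which supports assembly and production of multiprotein complexes.

The catalogue lists a total size of 6,901 bp, whereas the annotated sequence record is 6,545 nt. Several short annotated fragments (large T antigen, SET1, rop, lacI, bom) are probably backbone remnants or annotation matches rather than functional elements.
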