Addgene plasmid #139777: pAC8_MF-PH-6His-Cter (VE5630)
Purpose: Transfer vector for multigene expression to generate recombinant baculoviruses by homologous recombination. Contains a p10/pH dual expression cassette with an C-ter6His tag under the pH promoter.
Depositing lab: Arnaud Poterszman. Depositing organization: Institut de Genetique et de Biologie Moleculaire et Cellulaire (IGBMC). Publication: HR-Bac, a toolbox based on homologous recombination for expression, screening and production of multiprotein complexes using the baculovirus expression system. Kolesnikova O, Zachayus A, Pichard S, Osz J, Rochel N, Rossolillo P, Kolb-Cheynel I, Troffer-Charlier N, Compe E, Bensaude O, Berger I, Poterszman A. Sci Rep. 2022 Feb 7;12(1):2030. doi: 10.1038/s41598-021-04715-5. PubMed 35132103.
Backbone
  Vector backbone: pBAcPAK8
  Backbone manufacturer: Clontech
  Total vector size (bp): 6901
  Modifications to backbone: The pAC8_MF-PH-6His-Cter (VE5630) is a derivative of pBAcPAK8 (Clontech) for generation of recombinant baculoviruses by homologous recombination. It contains the Multibac dual expression cassette composed of two divergent baculovirus late promoters (PH and p10), each followed by a multiple cloning site (MSC1 and MSC2) and a transcription termination signal (SV40 pA and HSV-TK pA). It also possess a multiplication module (NruI, SpeI, BstZ17I restriction sites) for the insertion of additional expression cassettes and a loxP site for Cre-mediated fusion with a donor plasmid containing additional cassettes. This vector bears a 6His sequence allowing the expression of a C-terminally-tagged protein under the control of the PH promoter. Insertion of DNA sequence is typically performed in the two multiple cloning sites (MCS1 with BamHI/XbaI under the PH promoter and MCS2 with XhoI/NheI under the p10 promoter) by restriction/ligation or homology based cloning (SLIC, Infusion or Gibson). Dual expression cassettes can also be assembled directly using a 4 fragment reaction where the plasmid backbone is combined with the promoter module and the cDNAs encoding the two target genes.
  Vector type: Insect Expression
Growth in bacteria
  Bacterial resistance: Ampicillin, 100 μg/mL
  Growth temperature: 37°C
  Growth strain: DH5alpha
  Copy number: High Copy
Gene/Insert
  Gene/Insert name: C-terminal 6His tag
  Promoter: PH
  Tag / fusion protein: 6 His (C terminal on insert)
  Cloning method: Restriction Enzyme; 5′ cloning site BamHI (unknown if destroyed); 3′ cloning site XbaI (unknown if destroyed)
  Sequencing primers: 5′ ACCATCTCGCAAATAAATAA; 3′ TGGTATGGCTGATTATGATC
Terms and licenses: Academic/Nonprofit Terms; Industry Terms: Not Available to Industry
How to cite: pAC8_MF-PH-6His-Cter (VE5630) was a gift from Arnaud Poterszman (Addgene plasmid # 139777 ; http://n2t.net/addgene:139777 ; RRID:Addgene_139777)
